>Addgene plasmid #63091 | 5'UTR CGG 99x FMR1-EGFP | addgene full sequence | sequence record 459961 | Addgene NGS Result
ACTCTTCCTTTTTCAATATTATTGAAGCATTTATCAGGGTTATTGTCTCATGAGCGGATACATATTTGAA
TGTATTTAGAAAAATAAACAAATAGGGGTTCCGCGCACATTTCCCCGAAAAGTGCCACCTGACGTCTAAG
AAACCATTATTATCATGACATTAACCTATAAAAATAGGCGTATCACGAGGCCCTTTCGTCTTCAAGAATT
CAGATCTTCAATATTGGCCATTAGCCATATTATTCATTGGTTATATAGCATAAATCAATATTGGCTATTG
GCCATTGCATACGTTGTATCTATATCATAATATGTACATTTATATTGGCTCATGTCCAATATGACCGCCA
TGTTGGCATTGATTATTGACTAGTTATTAATAGTAATCAATTACGGGGTCATTAGTTCATAGCCCATATA
TGGAGTTCCGCGTTACATAACTTACGGTAAATGGCCCGCCTGGCTGACCGCCCAACGACCCCCGCCCATT
GACGTCAATAATGACGTATGTTCCCATAGTAACGCCAATAGGGACTTTCCATTGACGTCAATGGGTGGAG
TATTTACGGTAAACTGCCCACTTGGCAGTACATCAAGTGTATCATATGCCAAGTACGCCCCCTATTGACG
TCAATGACGGTAAATGGCCCGCCTGGCATTATGCCCAGTACATGACCTTATGGGACTTTCCTACTTGGCA
GTACATCTACGTATTAGTCATCGCTATTACCATGGTGATGCGGTTTTGGCAGTACATCAATGGGCGTGGA
TAGCGGTTTGACTCACGGGGATTTCCAAGTCTCCACCCCATTGACGTCAATGGGAGTTTGTTTTGGCACC
AAAATCAACGGGACTTTCCAAAATGTCGTAACAACTCCGCCCCATTGACGCAAATGGGCGGTAGGCGTGT
ACGGTGGGAGGTCTATATAAGCAGAGCTCTCTGGCTAACTAGAGAACCCACTGCTTACTGGCTTATCGAA
ATTAATACGACTCACTATAGGGAGACCCAAGCTGGCTAGCGTTTAAACTTAAGCTTCGTCGACAGGGCCC
ACCGCGGAGGCCGGCCTCAGTCAGGCGCTCAGCTCCGTTTCGGTTTCACTTCCGGTGGAGGGCCGCCTCT
GAGCGGGCGGCGGGCCGACGGCGAGCGCGGGCGGCGGCGGTGACGGAGGCGCCGCTGCCAGGGGGCGTGC
GGCAGCGCGGCGGCGGCGGCGGCGGCGGCGGCGGCGGCGGCGGCGGCGGAGGCGGCGGCGGCGGCGGCGG
CGGCGGCGGCGGCGGCGGCGGCGGCGGCGGCGGCGGCGGCGGCGGCGGCGGCGGCGGCGGCGGCGGCGGC
GGCGGCGGCGGCGGCGGCGGCGGCGGCGGCGGTGGCGGCGGCGGCGGCGGCGGCGGCGGCGGCGGCGGCG
GCGGCGGCGGCGGCGGCGGCGGCGGCGGCGGCGGCGGCGGCGGCGGCGGCGGCGGCGGCGGCGGCGGCGG
CGGCGGCGGCGGCTGGGCCTCGAGCGCCCGCAGCCCACCTCTCGGGGGCGGGCTCCCGGCGCTAGCAGGG
CTGAAGAGAAGATGGAGGAGCTGGTGGTGGAAGTGCGGGGCTCCAATGGCGCTTTCTACAAGGCACCTAG
GAGTGAGCAAGGGCGAGGAGCTGTTCACCGGGGTGGTGCCCATCCTGGTCGAGCTGGACGGCGACGTAAA
CGGCCACAAGTTCAGCGTGTCCGGCGAGGGCGAGGGCGATGCCACCTACGGCAAGCTGACCCTGAAGTTC
ATCTGCACCACCGGCAAGCTGCCCGTGCCCTGGCCCACCCTCGTGACCACCCTGACCTACGGCGTGCAGT
GCTTCAGCCGCTACCCCGACCACATGAAGCAGCACGACTTCTTCAAGTCCGCCATGCCCGAAGGCTACGT
CCAGGAGCGCACCATCTTCTTCAAGGACGACGGCAACTACAAGACCCGCGCCGAGGTGAAGTTCGAGGGC
GACACCCTGGTGAACCGCATCGAGCTGAAGGGCATCGACTTCAAGGAGGACGGCAACATCCTGGGGCACA
AGCTGGAGTACAACTACAACAGCCACAACGTCTATATCATGGCCGACAAGCAGAAGAACGGCATCAAGGT
GAACTTCAAGATCCGCCACAACATCGAGGACGGCAGCGTGCAGCTCGCCGACCACTACCAGCAGAACACC
CCCATCGGCGACGGCCCCGTGCTGCTGCCCGACAACCACTACCTGAGCACCCAGTCCGCCCTGAGCAAAG
ACCCCAACGAGAAGCGCGATCACATGGTCCTGCTGGAGTTCGTGACCGCCGCCGGGATCACTCTCGGCAT
GGACGAGCTGTACAAGTAACTCTAGAGCGGCCGCTTCGAGCAGACATGATAAGATACATTGATGAGTTTG
GACAAACCACAACTAGAATGCAGTGAAAAAAATGCTTTATTTGTGAAATTTGTGATGCTATTGCTTTATT
TGTAACCATTATAAGCTGCAATAAACAAGTTAACAACAACAATTGCATTCATTTTATGTTTCAGGTTCAG
GGGGAGGTGTGGGAGGTTTTTTAAAGCAAGTAAAACCTCTACAAATGTGGTACAGCTGCACGTGGGATCC
CTGCCTCGCGCGTTTCGGTGATGACGGTGAAAACCTCTGACACATGCAGCTCCCGGAGACGGTCACAGCT
TGTCTGTAAGCGGATGCCGAGCAGACAAGCCCGTCAGGGCGCGTCAGCGGGTGTTGGCGGGTGTCGGGGC
GCAGCCATGACCCAGTCACGTAGCGATAGCGGAGTGTATACTGGCTTAACTATGCGGCATCAGAGCAGAT
TGTACTGAGAGTGCACCATATGCGGTGTGAAATACCGCACAGATGCGTAAGGAGAAAATACCGCATCAGG
CGCTCTTCCGCTTCCTCGCTCACTGACTCGCTGCGCTCGGTCGTTCGGCTGCGGCGAGCGGTATCAGCTC
ACTCAAAGGCGGTAATACGGTTATCCACAGAATCAGGGGATAACGCAGGAAAGAACATGTGAGCAAAAGG
CCAGCAAAAGGCCAGGAACCGTAAAAAGGCCGCGTTGCTGGCGTTTTTCCATAGGCTCCGCCCCCCTGAC
GAGCATCACAAAAATCGACGCTCAAGTCAGAGGTGGCGAAACCCGACAGGACTATAAAGATACCAGGCGT
TTCCCCCTGGAAGCTCCCTCGTGCGCTCTCCTGTTCCGACCCTGCCGCTTACCGGATACCTGTCCGCCTT
TCTCCCTTCGGGAAGCGTGGCGCTTTCTCATAGCTCACGCTGTAGGTATCTCAGTTCGGTGTAGGTCGTT
CGCTCCAAGCTGGGCTGTGTGCACGAACCCCCCGTTCAGCCCGACCGCTGCGCCTTATCCGGTAACTATC
GTCTTGAGTCCAACCCGGTAAGACACGACTTATCGCCACTGGCAGCAGCCACTGGTAACAGGATTAGCAG
AGCGAGGTATGTAGGCGGTGCTACAGAGTTCTTGAAGTGGTGGCCTAACTACGGCTACACTAGAAGGACA
GTATTTGGTATCTGCGCTCTGCTGAAGCCAGTTACCTTCGGAAAAAGAGTTGGTAGCTCTTGATCCGGCA
AACAAACCACCGCTGGTAGCGGTGGTTTTTTTGTTTGCAAGCAGCAGATTACGCGCAGAAAAAAAGGATC
TCAAGAAGATCCTTTGATCTTTTCTACGGGGTCTGACGCTCAGTGGAACGAAAACTCACGTTAAGGGATT
TTGGTCATGAGATTATCAAAAAGGATCTTCACCTAGATCCTTTTAAATTAAAAATGAAGTTTTAAATCAA
TCTAAAGTATATATGAGTAAACTTGGTCTGACAGTTACCAATGCTTAATCAGTGAGGCACCTATCTCAGC
GATCTGTCTATTTCGTTCATCCATAGTTGCCTGACTCCCCGTCGTGTAGATAACTACGATACGGGAGGGC
TTACCATCTGGCCCCAGTGCTGCAATGATACCGCGAGACCCACGCTCACCGGCTCCAGATTTATCAGCAA
TAAACCAGCCAGCCGGAAGGGCCGAGCGCAGAAGTGGTCCTGCAACTTTATCCGCCTCCATCCAGTCTAT
TAATTGTTGCCGGGAAGCTAGAGTAAGTAGTTCGCCAGTTAATAGTTTGCGCAACGTTGTTGCCATTGCT
GCAGGCATCGTGGTGTCACGCTCGTCGTTTGGTATGGCTTCATTCAGCTCCGGTTCCCAACGATCAAGGC
GAGTTACATGATCCCCCATGTTGTGCAAAAAAGCGGTTAGCTCCTTCGGTCCTCCGATCGTTGTCAGAAG
TAAGTTGGCCGCAGTGTTATCACTCATGGTTATGGCAGCACTGCATAATTCTCTTACTGTCATGCCATCC
GTAAGATGCTTTTCTGTGACTGGTGAGTACTCAACCAAGTCATTCTGAGAATAGTGTATGCGGCGACCGA
GTTGCTCTTGCCCGGCGTCAACACGGGATAATACCGCGCCACATAGCAGAACTTTAAAAGTGCTCATCAT
TGGAAAACGTTCTTCGGGGCGAAAACTCTCAAGGATCTTACCGCTGTTGAGATCCAGTTCGATGTAACCC
ACTCGTGCACCCAACTGATCTTCAGCATCTTTTACTTTCACCAGCGTTTCTGGGTGAGCAAAAACAGGAA
GGCAAAATGCCGCAAAAAAGGGAATAAGGGCGACACGGAAATGTTGAATACTCAT
Features (pLannotate 1.2.2; 26 found; start..end, strand, type, name):
      1..105     -  promoter       AmpR promoter: bla
    431..734     +  enhancer       CMV enhancer: human cytomegalovirus immediate early enhancer
    735..938     +  promoter       CMV promoter: human cytomegalovirus (CMV) immediate early promoter
    934..967     +  LTR            5' LTR (truncated) (fragment): truncated 5' long terminal repeat (LTR) from HIV-1
    983..1001    +  promoter       T7 promoter: promoter for bacteriophage T7 RNA polymerase
   1199..1216    +  promoter       chicken β-actin promoter (fragment): contains a 21-bp deletion relative to the standard chicken β-actin promoter
   1217..1234    +  promoter       chicken β-actin promoter (fragment): contains a 21-bp deletion relative to the standard chicken β-actin promoter
   1239..1258    +  promoter       chicken β-actin promoter (fragment): contains a 21-bp deletion relative to the standard chicken β-actin promoter
   1259..1276    +  promoter       chicken β-actin promoter (fragment): contains a 21-bp deletion relative to the standard chicken β-actin promoter
   1277..1294    +  promoter       chicken β-actin promoter (fragment): contains a 21-bp deletion relative to the standard chicken β-actin promoter
   1295..1312    +  promoter       chicken β-actin promoter (fragment): contains a 21-bp deletion relative to the standard chicken β-actin promoter
   1313..1330    +  promoter       chicken β-actin promoter (fragment): contains a 21-bp deletion relative to the standard chicken β-actin promoter
   1331..1348    +  promoter       chicken β-actin promoter (fragment): contains a 21-bp deletion relative to the standard chicken β-actin promoter
   1364..1381    +  promoter       chicken β-actin promoter (fragment): contains a 21-bp deletion relative to the standard chicken β-actin promoter
   1382..1399    +  promoter       chicken β-actin promoter (fragment): contains a 21-bp deletion relative to the standard chicken β-actin promoter
   1400..1417    +  promoter       chicken β-actin promoter (fragment): contains a 21-bp deletion relative to the standard chicken β-actin promoter
   1418..1435    +  promoter       chicken β-actin promoter (fragment): contains a 21-bp deletion relative to the standard chicken β-actin promoter
   1436..1453    +  promoter       chicken β-actin promoter (fragment): contains a 21-bp deletion relative to the standard chicken β-actin promoter
   1454..1471    +  promoter       chicken β-actin promoter (fragment): contains a 21-bp deletion relative to the standard chicken β-actin promoter
   1613..2329    +  CDS            EGFP: the original enhanced GFP (Yang et al., 1996) mammalian codon-optimized
   2360..2481    -  polyA_signal   SV40 poly(A) signal: SV40 polyadenylation signal
   2504..2572    -  CDS            large T antigen (fragment): large T antigen from SV40 (simian virus 40)
   2591..2630    +  CDS            rop (fragment): Rop protein, which maintains plasmids at low copy number; rop
   2730..2870    +  misc_feature   bom: basis of mobility region from pBR322
   3056..3644    -  rep_origin     ori: high-copy-number ColE1/pMB1/pBR322/pUC origin of replication
   3815..4675    -  CDS            AmpR: β-lactamase; bla; confers resistance to ampicillin, carbenicillin, and related antibiotics
