>Addgene plasmid #63091 | 5'UTR CGG 99x FMR1-EGFP | analyzer sequence | sequence record 104491
ACTCTTCCTTTTTCAATATTATTGAAGCATTTATCAGGGTTATTGTCTCATGAGCGGATACATATTTGAA
TGTATTTAGAAAAATAAACAAATAGGGGTTCCGCGCACATTTCCCCGAAAAGTGCCACCTGACGTCTAAG
AAACCATTATTATCATGACATTAACCTATAAAAATAGGCGTATCACGAGGCCCTTTCGTCTTCAAGAATT
CAGATCTTCAATATTGGCCATTAGCCATATTATTCATTGGTTATATAGCATAAATCAATATTGGCTATTG
GCCATTGCATACGTTGTATCTATATCATAATATGTACATTTATATTGGCTCATGTCCAATATGACCGCCA
TGTTGGCATTGATTATTGACTAGTTATTAATAGTAATCAATTACGGGGTCATTAGTTCATAGCCCATATA
TGGAGTTCCGCGTTACATAACTTACGGTAAATGGCCCGCCTGGCTGACCGCCCAACGACCCCCGCCCATT
GACGTCAATAATGACGTATGTTCCCATAGTAACGCCAATAGGGACTTTCCATTGACGTCAATGGGTGGAG
TATTTACGGTAAACTGCCCACTTGGCAGTACATCAAGTGTATCATATGCCAAGTCCGCCCCCTATTGACG
TCAATGACGGTAAATGGCCCGCCTGGCATTATGCCCAGTACATGACCTTACGGGACTTTCCTACTTGGCA
GTACATCTACGTATTAGTCATCGCTATTACCATGGTGATGCGGTTTTGGCAGTACACCAATGGGCGTGGA
TAGCGGTTTGACTCACGGGGATTTCCAAGTCTCCACCCCATTGACGTCAATGGGAGTTTGTTTTGGCACC
AAAATCAACGGGACTTTCCAAAATGTCGTAACAACTCCGCCCCATTGACGCAAATGGGCGGTAGGCGTGT
ACGGTGGGAGGTCTATATAAGCAGAGCTCTCTGGCTAACTAGAGAACCCACTGCTTACTGGCTTATCGAA
ATTAATACGACTCACTATAGGGAGACCCAAGCTGGCTAGCGTTTAAACTTAAGCTTCGTCGACAGGGCCC
ACCGCGGAGGCCGGCCTCAGTCAGGCGCTCAGCTCCGTTTCGGTTTCACTTCCGGTGGAGGGCCGCCTCT
GAGCGGGCGGCGGGCCGACGGCGAGCGCGGGCGGCGGCGGTGACGGAGGCGCCGCTGCCAGGGGGCGTGC
GGCAGCGCGGCGGCGGCGGCGGCGGCGGCGGCGGCGGCGGCGGCGGCGGAGGCGGCGGCGGCGGCGGCGG
CGGCGGCGGCGGCGGCGGCGGCGGCGGCGGCGGCGGCGGCGGCGGCGGCGGCGGCGGCGGCGGCGGCGGC
GGCGGCGGCGGCGGCGGCGGCGGCGGCGGCGGCGGCGGCGGCGGCGGCGGCGGCGGCGGCGGCGGCGGCG
GCGGCGGCGGCGGCGGCGGCGGCGGCGGCGGCGGCGGCGGCGGCGGCGGCGGCGGCGGCGGCGGCGGCGG
CGGCGGCGGCGGCGGCGGCGGCGGCTGGGCCTCGAGCGCCCGCAGCCCACCTCTCGGGGGCGGGCTCCCG
GCGCTAGCAGGGCTGAAGAGAAGATGGAGGAGCTGGTGGTGGAAGTGCGGGGCTCCAATGGCGCTTTCTA
CAAGGCACCTAGGAGTGAGCAAGGGCGAGGAGCTGTTCACCGGGGTGGTGCCCATCCTGGTCGAGCTGGA
CGGCGACGTAAACGGCCACAAGTTCAGCGTGTCCGGCGAGGGCGAGGGCGATGCCACCTACGGCAAGCTG
ACCCTGAAGTTCATCTGCACCACCGGCAAGCTGCCCGTGCCCTGGCCCACCCTCGTGACCACCCTGACCT
ACGGCGTGCAGTGCTTCAGCCGCTACCCCGACCACATGAAGCAGCACGACTTCTTCAAGTCCGCCATGCC
CGAAGGCTACGTCCAGGAGCGCACCATCTTCTTCAAGGACGACGGCAACTACAAGACCCGCGCCGAGGTG
AAGTTCGAGGGCGACACCCTGGTGAACCGCATCGAGCTGAAGGGCATCGACTTCAAGGAGGACGGCAACA
TCCTGGGGCACAAGCTGGAGTACAACTACAACAGCCACAACGTCTATATCATGGCCGACAAGCAGAAGAA
CGGCATCAAGGTGAACTTCAAGATCCGCCACAACATCGAGGACGGCAGCGTGCAGCTCGCCGACCACTAC
CAGCAGAACACCCCCATCGGCGACGGCCCCGTGCTGCTGCCCGACAACCACTACCTGAGCACCCAGTCCG
CCCTGAGCAAAGACCCCAACGAGAAGCGCGATCACATGGTCCTGCTGGAGTTCGTGACCGCCGCCGGGAT
CACTCTCGGCATGGACGAGCTGTACAAGTAACTCTAGAGCGGCCGCTTCGAGCAGACATGATAAGATACA
TTGATGAGTTTGGACAAACCACAACTAGAATGCAGTGAAAAAAATGCTTTATTTGTGAAATTTGTGATGC
TATTGCTTTATTTGTAACCATTATAAGCTGCAATAAACAAGTTAACAACAACAATTGCATTCATTTTATG
TTTCAGGTTCAGGGGGAGGTGTGGGAGGTTTTTTAAAGCAAGTAAAACCTCTACAAATGTGGTAACAGCT
GCACGTGGGATCCCTGCCTCGCGCGTTTCGGTGATGACGGTGAAAACCTCTGACACATGCAGCTCCCGGA
GACGGTCACAGCTTGTCTGTAAGCGGATGCCGAGCAGACAAGCCCGTCAGGGCGCGTCAGCGGGTGTTGG
CGGGTGTCGGGGCGCAGCCATGACCCAGTCACGTAGCGATAGCGGAGTGTATACTGGCTTAACTATGCGG
CATCAGAGCAGATTGTACTGAGAGTGCACCATATGCGGTGTGAAATACCGCACAGATGCGTAAGGAGAAA
ATACCGCATCAGGCGCTCTTCCGCTTCCTCGCTCACTGACTCGCTGCGCTCGGTCGTTCGGCTGCGGCGA
GCGGTATCAGCTCACTCAAAGGCGGTAATACGGTTATCCACAGAATCAGGGGATAACGCAGGAAAGAACA
TGTGAGCAAAAGGCCAGCAAAAGGCCAGGAACCGTAAAAAGGCCGCGTTGCTGGCGTTTTTCCATAGGCT
CCGCCCCCCTGACGAGCATCACAAAAATCGACGCTCAAGTCAGAGGTGGCGAAACCCGACAGGACTATAA
AGATACCAGGCGTTTCCCCCTGGAAGCTCCCTCGTGCGCTCTCCTGTTCCGACCCTGCCGCTTACCGGAT
ACCTGTCCGCCTTTCTCCCTTCGGGAAGCGTGGCGCTTTCTCATAGCTCACGCTGTAGGTATCTCAGTTC
GGTGTAGGTCGTTCGCTCCAAGCTGGGCTGTGTGCACGAACCCCCCGTTCAGCCCGACCGCTGCGCCTTA
TCCGGTAACTATCGTCTTGAGTCCAACCCGGTAAGACACGACTTATCGCCACTGGCAGCAGCCACTGGTA
ACAGGATTAGCAGAGCGAGGTATGTAGGCGGTGCTACAGAGTTCTTGAAGTGGTGGCCTAACTACGGCTA
CACTAGAAGGACAGTATTTGGTATCTGCGCTCTGCTGAAGCCAGTTACCTTCGGAAANAGAGTTGGTAGC
TCTTGATCCGGCAAACAAACCACCGCTGGTAGCGGTGGTTTTTTTGTTTGCAAGCAGCAGATTACGCGCA
GAANAAAAGGATCTCAAGAAGATCCTTTGATCTTTTCTACGGGGTCTGACGCTCAGTGGAACGAAAACTC
ACGTTAAGGGATTTTGGTCATGAGATTATCAAAAAGGATCTTCACCTAGATCCTTTTAAATTAAAAATGA
AGTTTTAAATCAATCTAAAGTATATATGAGTAAACTTGGTCTGACAGTTACCAATGCTTAATCAGTGAGG
CACCTATCTCAGCGATCTGTCTATTTCGTTCATCCATAGTTGCCTGACTCCCCGTCGTGTAGATAACTAC
GATACGGGAGGGCTTACCATCTGGCCCCAGTGCTGCAATGATACCGCGAGACCCACGCTCACCGGCTCCA
GATTTATCAGCAATAAACCAGCCAGCCGGAAGGGCCGAGCGCAGAAGTGGTCCTGCAACTTTATCCGCCT
CCATCCAGTCTATTAATTGTTGCCGGGAAGCTAGAGTAAGTAGTTCGCCAGTTAATAGTTTGCGCAACGT
TGTTGCCATTGCTGCAGGCATCGTGGTGTCACGCTCGTCGTTTGGTATGGCTTCATTCAGCTCCGGTTCC
CAACGATCAAGGCGAGTTACATGATCCCCCATGTTGTGCAAAAAAGCGGTTAGCTCCTTCGGTCCTCCGA
TCGTTGTCAGAAGTAAGTTGGCCGCAGTGTTATCACTCATGGTTATGGCAGCACTGCATAATTCTCTTAC
TGTCATGCCATCCGTAAGATGCTTTTCTGTGACTGGTGAGTACTCAACCAAGTCATTCTGAGAATAGTGT
ATGCGGCGACCGAGTTGCTCTTGCCCGGCGTCAACACGGGATAATACCGCGCCACATAGCAGAACTTTAA
AAGTGCTCATCATTGGAAAACGTTCTTCGGGGCGAAAACTCTCAAGGATCTTACCGCTGTTGAGATCCAG
TTCGATGTAACCCACTCGTGCACCCAACTGATCTTCAGCATCTTTTACTTTCACCAGCGTTTCTGGGTGA
GCAAAAACAGGAAGGCAAAATGCCGCAAAAAAGGGAATAAGGGCGACACGGAAATGTTGAATACTCAT
Features (pLannotate 1.2.2; 29 found; start..end, strand, type, name):
      1..105     -  promoter       AmpR promoter: bla
    357..734     +  enhancer       CMV enhancer: human cytomegalovirus immediate early enhancer
    807..824     -  promoter       CMV promoter (fragment): human cytomegalovirus (CMV) immediate early promoter
    887..938     +  promoter       CMVd2 promoter: truncated human cytomegalovirus (CMV) immediate early promoter that yields moderately reduced expression relative to the full-length promoter
    934..967     +  LTR            5' LTR (truncated) (fragment): truncated 5' long terminal repeat (LTR) from HIV-1
    983..1001    +  promoter       T7 promoter: promoter for bacteriophage T7 RNA polymerase
   1199..1216    +  promoter       chicken β-actin promoter (fragment): contains a 21-bp deletion relative to the standard chicken β-actin promoter
   1217..1234    +  promoter       chicken β-actin promoter (fragment): contains a 21-bp deletion relative to the standard chicken β-actin promoter
   1239..1258    +  promoter       chicken β-actin promoter (fragment): contains a 21-bp deletion relative to the standard chicken β-actin promoter
   1259..1276    +  promoter       chicken β-actin promoter (fragment): contains a 21-bp deletion relative to the standard chicken β-actin promoter
   1277..1294    +  promoter       chicken β-actin promoter (fragment): contains a 21-bp deletion relative to the standard chicken β-actin promoter
   1295..1312    +  promoter       chicken β-actin promoter (fragment): contains a 21-bp deletion relative to the standard chicken β-actin promoter
   1313..1330    +  promoter       chicken β-actin promoter (fragment): contains a 21-bp deletion relative to the standard chicken β-actin promoter
   1331..1348    +  promoter       chicken β-actin promoter (fragment): contains a 21-bp deletion relative to the standard chicken β-actin promoter
   1349..1366    +  promoter       chicken β-actin promoter (fragment): contains a 21-bp deletion relative to the standard chicken β-actin promoter
   1367..1384    +  promoter       chicken β-actin promoter (fragment): contains a 21-bp deletion relative to the standard chicken β-actin promoter
   1385..1402    +  promoter       chicken β-actin promoter (fragment): contains a 21-bp deletion relative to the standard chicken β-actin promoter
   1403..1420    +  promoter       chicken β-actin promoter (fragment): contains a 21-bp deletion relative to the standard chicken β-actin promoter
   1421..1438    +  promoter       chicken β-actin promoter (fragment): contains a 21-bp deletion relative to the standard chicken β-actin promoter
   1439..1456    +  promoter       chicken β-actin promoter (fragment): contains a 21-bp deletion relative to the standard chicken β-actin promoter
   1457..1474    +  promoter       chicken β-actin promoter (fragment): contains a 21-bp deletion relative to the standard chicken β-actin promoter
   1475..1492    +  promoter       chicken β-actin promoter (fragment): contains a 21-bp deletion relative to the standard chicken β-actin promoter
   1625..2341    +  CDS            EGFP: the original enhanced GFP (Yang et al., 1996) mammalian codon-optimized
   2372..2493    -  polyA_signal   SV40 poly(A) signal: SV40 polyadenylation signal
   2516..2584    -  CDS            large T antigen (fragment): large T antigen from SV40 (simian virus 40)
   2604..2643    +  CDS            rop (fragment): Rop protein, which maintains plasmids at low copy number; rop
   2743..2883    +  misc_feature   bom: basis of mobility region from pBR322
   3069..3657    -  rep_origin     ori: high-copy-number ColE1/pMB1/pBR322/pUC origin of replication
   3828..4688    -  CDS            AmpR: β-lactamase; bla; confers resistance to ampicillin, carbenicillin, and related antibiotics
