>Addgene plasmid #63091 | 5'UTR CGG 99x FMR1-EGFP Sequencing Result | analyzer sequence | sequence record 422342
ATTATTGAAGCATTTATCAGGGTTATTGTCTCATGAGCGGATACATATTTGAATGTATTTAGAAAAATAA
ACAAATAGGGGTTCCGCGCACATTTCCCCGAAAAGTGCCACCTGACGTCTAAGAAACCATTATTATCATG
ACATTAACCTATAAAAATAGGCGTATCACGAGGCCCTTTCGTCTTCAAGAATTCAGATCTTCAATATTGG
CCATTAGCCATATTATTCATTGGTTATATAGCATAAATCAATATTGGCTATTGGCCATTGCATACGTTGT
ATCTATATCATAATATGTACATTTATATTGGCTCATGTCCAATATGACCGCCATGTTGGCATTGATTATT
GACTAGTTATTAATAGTAATCAATTACGGGGTCATTAGTTCATAGCCCATATATGGAGTTCCGCGTTACA
TAACTTACGGTAAATGGCCCGCCTGGCTGACCGCCCAACGACCCCCGCCCATTGACGTCAATAATGACGT
ATGTTCCCATAGTAACGCCAATAGGGACTTTCCATTGACGTCAATGGGTGGAGTATTTACGGTAAACTGC
CCACTTGGCAGTACATCAAGTGTATCATATGCCAAGTACGCCCCCTATTGACGTCAATGACGGTAAATGG
CCCGCCTGGCATTATGCCCAGTACATGACCTTATGGGACTTTCCTACTTGGCAGTACATCTACGTATTAG
TCATCGCTATTACCATGGTGATGCGGTTTTGGCAGTACATCAATGGGCGTGGATAGCGGTTTGACTCACG
GGGATTTCCAAGTCTCCACCCCATTGACGTCAATGGGAGTTTGTTTTGGCACCAAAATCAACGGGACTTT
CCAAAATGTCGTAACAACTCCGCCCCATTGACGCAAATGGGCGGTAGGCGTGTACGGTGGGAGGTCTATA
TAAGCAGAGCTCTCTGGCTAACTAGAGAACCCACTGCTTACTGGCTTATCGAAATTAATACGACTCACTA
TAGGGAGACCCAAGCTGGCTAGCGTTTAAACTTAAGCTTCGTCGACAGGGCCCACCGCGGAGGCCGGCCT
CAGTCAGGCGCTCAGCTCCGTTTCGGTTTCACTTCCGGTGGAGGGCCGCCTCTGAGCGGGCGGCGGGCCG
ACGGCGAGCGCGGGCGGCGGCGGTGACGGAGGCGCCGCTGCCAGGGGGCGTGCGGCAGCGCGGCGGCGGC
GGCGGCGGCGGCGGCGGCGGCGGCTGGGCCTCGAGCGCCCGCAGCCCACCTCTCGGGGGCGGGCTCCCGG
CGCTAGCAGGGCTGAAGAGAAGATGGAGGAGCTGGTGGTGGAAGTGCGGGGCTCCAATGGCGCTTTCTAC
AAGGCACCTAGGAGTGAGCAAGGGCGAGGAGCTGTTCACCGGGGTGGTGCCCATCCTGGTCGAGCTGGAC
GGCGACGTAAACGGCCACAAGTTCAGCGTGTCCGGCGAGGGCGAGGGCGATGCCACCTACGGCAAGCTGA
CCCTGAAGTTCATCTGCACCACCGGCAAGCTGCCCGTGCCCTGGCCCACCCTCGTGACCACCCTGACCTA
CGGCGTGCAGTGCTTCAGCCGCTACCCCGACCACATGAAGCAGCACGACTTCTTCAAGTCCGCCATGCCC
GAAGGCTACGTCCAGGAGCGCACCATCTTCTTCAAGGACGACGGCAACTACAAGACCCGCGCCGAGGTGA
AGTTCGAGGGCGACACCCTGGTGAACCGCATCGAGCTGAAGGGCATCGACTTCAAGGAGGACGGCAACAT
CCTGGGGCACAAGCTGGAGTACAACTACAACAGCCACAACGTCTATATCATGGCCGACAAGCAGAAGAAC
GGCATCAAGGTGAACTTCAAGATCCGCCACAACATCGAGGACGGCAGCGTGCAGCTCGCCGACCACTACC
AGCAGAACACCCCCATCGGCGACGGCCCCGTGCTGCTGCCCGACAACCACTACCTGAGCACCCAGTCCGC
CCTGAGCAAAGACCCCAACGAGAAGCGCGATCACATGGTCCTGCTGGAGTTCGTGACCGCCGCCGGGATC
ACTCTCGGCATGGACGAGCTGTACAAGTAACTCTAGAGCGGCCGCTTCGAGCAGACATGATAAGATACAT
TGATGAGTTTGGACAAACCACAACTAGAATGCAGTGAAAAAAATGCTTTATTTGTGAAATTTGTGATGCT
ATTGCTTTATTTGTAACCATTATAAGCTGCAATAAACAAGTTAACAACAACAATTGCATTCATTTTATGT
TTCAGGTTCAGGGGGAGGTGTGGGAGGTTTTTTAAAGCAAGTAAAACCTCTACAAATGTGGTACAGCTGC
ACGTGGGATCCCTGCCTCGCGCGTTTCGGTGATGACGGTGAAAACCTCTGACACATGCAGCTCCCGGAGA
CGGTCACAGCTTGTCTGTAAGCGGATGCCGAGCAGACAAGCCCGTCAGGGCGCGTCAGCGGGTGTTGGCG
GGTGTCGGGGCGCAGCCATGACCCAGTCACGTAGCGATAGCGGAGTGTATACTGGCTTAACTATGCGGCA
TCAGAGCAGATTGTACTGAGAGTGCACCATATGCGGTGTGAAATACCGCACAGATGCGTAAGGAGAAAAT
ACCGCATCAGGCGCTCTTCCGCTTCCTCGCTCACTGACTCGCTGCGCTCGGTCGTTCGGCTGCGGCGAGC
GGTATCAGCTCACTCAAAGGCGGTAATACGGTTATCCACAGAATCAGGGGATAACGCAGGAAAGAACATG
TGAGCAAAAGGCCAGCAAAAGGCCAGGAACCGTAAAAAGGCCGCGTTGCTGGCGTTTTTCCATAGGCTCC
GCCCCCCTGACGAGCATCACAAAAATCGACGCTCAAGTCAGAGGTGGCGAAACCCGACAGGACTATAAAG
ATACCAGGCGTTTCCCCCTGGAAGCTCCCTCGTGCGCTCTCCTGTTCCGACCCTGCCGCTTACCGGATAC
CTGTCCGCCTTTCTCCCTTCGGGAAGCGTGGCGCTTTCTCATAGCTCACGCTGTAGGTATCTCAGTTCGG
TGTAGGTCGTTCGCTCCAAGCTGGGCTGTGTGCACGAACCCCCCGTTCAGCCCGACCGCTGCGCCTTATC
CGGTAACTATCGTCTTGAGTCCAACCCGGTAAGACACGACTTATCGCCACTGGCAGCAGCCACTGGTAAC
AGGATTAGCAGAGCGAGGTATGTAGGCGGTGCTACAGAGTTCTTGAAGTGGTGGCCTAACTACGGCTACA
CTAGAAGGACAGTATTTGGTATCTGCGCTCTGCTGAAGCCAGTTACCTTCGGAAAAAGAGTTGGTAGCTC
TTGATCCGGCAAACAAACCACCGCTGGTAGCGGTGGTTTTTTTGTTTGCAAGCAGCAGATTACGCGCAGA
AAAAAAGGATCTCAAGAAGATCCTTTGATCTTTTCTACGGGGTCTGACGCTCAGTGGAACGAAAACTCAC
GTTAAGGGATTTTGGTCATGAGATTATCAAAAAGGATCTTCACCTAGATCCTTTTAAATTAAAAATGAAG
TTTTAAATCAATCTAAAGTATATATGAGTAAACTTGGTCTGACAGTTACCAATGCTTAATCAGTGAGGCA
CCTATCTCAGCGATCTGTCTATTTCGTTCATCCATAGTTGCCTGACTCCCCGTCGTGTAGATAACTACGA
TACGGGAGGGCTTACCATCTGGCCCCAGTGCTGCAATGATACCGCGAGACCCACGCTCACCGGCTCCAGA
TTTATCAGCAATAAACCAGCCAGCCGGAAGGGCCGAGCGCAGAAGTGGTCCTGCAACTTTATCCGCCTCC
ATCCAGTCTATTAATTGTTGCCGGGAAGCTAGAGTAAGTAGTTCGCCAGTTAATAGTTTGCGCAACGTTG
TTGCCATTGCTGCAGGCATCGTGGTGTCACGCTCGTCGTTTGGTATGGCTTCATTCAGCTCCGGTTCCCA
ACGATCAAGGCGAGTTACATGATCCCCCATGTTGTGCAAAAAAGCGGTTAGCTCCTTCGGTCCTCCGATC
GTTGTCAGAAGTAAGTTGGCCGCAGTGTTATCACTCATGGTTATGGCAGCACTGCATAATTCTCTTACTG
TCATGCCATCCGTAAGATGCTTTTCTGTGACTGGTGAGTACTCAACCAAGTCATTCTGAGAATAGTGTAT
GCGGCGACCGAGTTGCTCTTGCCCGGCGTCAACACGGGATAATACCGCGCCACATAGCAGAACTTTAAAA
GTGCTCATCATTGGAAAACGTTCTTCGGGGCGAAAACTCTCAAGGATCTTACCGCTGTTGAGATCCAGTT
CGATGTAACCCACTCGTGCACCCAACTGATCTTCAGCATCTTTTACTTTCACCAGCGTTTCTGGGTGAGC
AAAAACAGGAAGGCAAAATGCCGCAAAAAAGGGAATAAGGGCGACACGGAAATGTTGAATACTCATACTC
TTCCTTTTTCAAT
Features (pLannotate 1.2.2; 13 found; start..end, strand, type, name):
    414..717     +  enhancer       CMV enhancer: human cytomegalovirus immediate early enhancer
    718..921     +  promoter       CMV promoter: human cytomegalovirus (CMV) immediate early promoter
    917..950     +  LTR            5' LTR (truncated) (fragment): truncated 5' long terminal repeat (LTR) from HIV-1
    966..984     +  promoter       T7 promoter: promoter for bacteriophage T7 RNA polymerase
   1182..1199    +  promoter       chicken β-actin promoter (fragment): contains a 21-bp deletion relative to the standard chicken β-actin promoter
   1344..2060    +  CDS            EGFP: the original enhanced GFP (Yang et al., 1996) mammalian codon-optimized
   2091..2212    -  polyA_signal   SV40 poly(A) signal: SV40 polyadenylation signal
   2235..2303    -  CDS            large T antigen (fragment): large T antigen from SV40 (simian virus 40)
   2322..2361    +  CDS            rop (fragment): Rop protein, which maintains plasmids at low copy number; rop
   2461..2601    +  misc_feature   bom: basis of mobility region from pBR322
   2787..3375    -  rep_origin     ori: high-copy-number ColE1/pMB1/pBR322/pUC origin of replication
   3546..4406    -  CDS            AmpR: β-lactamase; bla; confers resistance to ampicillin, carbenicillin, and related antibiotics
   4407..88      -  promoter       AmpR promoter (across the origin): bla
