>Addgene plasmid #63091 | 5'UTR CGG 99x FMR1-EGFP Sequencing Result | analyzer sequence | sequence record 422343
TTGAGATCCTTTTTTTCTGCGCGTAATCTGCTGCTTGCAAACAAAAAAACCACCGCTACCAGCGGTGGTT
TGTTTGCCGGATCAAGAGCTACCAACTCTTTTTCCGAAGGTAACTGGCTTCAGCAGAGCGCAGATACCAA
ATACTGTCCTTCTAGTGTAGCCGTAGTTAGGCCACCACTTCAAGAACTCTGTAGCACCGCCTACATACCT
CGCTCTGCTAATCCTGTTACCAGTGGCTGCTGCCAGTGGCGATAAGTCGTGTCTTACCGGGTTGGACTCA
AGACGATAGTTACCGGATAAGGCGCAGCGGTCGGGCTGAACGGGGGGTTCGTGCACACAGCCCAGCTTGG
AGCGAACGACCTACACCGAACTGAGATACCTACAGCGTGAGCTATGAGAAAGCGCCACGCTTCCCGAAGG
GAGAAAGGCGGACAGGTATCCGGTAAGCGGCAGGGTCGGAACAGGAGAGCGCACGAGGGAGCTTCCAGGG
GGAAACGCCTGGTATCTTTATAGTCCTGTCGGGTTTCGCCACCTCTGACTTGAGCGTCGATTTTTGTGAT
GCTCGTCAGGGGGGCGGAGCCTATGGAAAAACGCCAGCAACGCGGCCTTTTTACGGTTCCTGGCCTTTTG
CTGGCCTTTTGCTCACATGTTCTTTCCTGCGTTATCCCCTGATTCTGTGGATAACCGTATTACCGCCTTT
GAGTGAGCTGATACCGCTCGCCGCAGCCGAACGACCGAGCGCAGCGAGTCAGTGAGCGAGGAAGCGGAAG
AGCGCCTGATGCGGTATTTTCTCCTTACGCATCTGTGCGGTATTTCACACCGCATATGGTGCACTCTCAG
TACAATCTGCTCTGATGCCGCATAGTTAAGCCAGTATACACTCCGCTATCGCTACGTGACTGGGTCATGG
CTGCGCCCCGACACCCGCCAACACCCGCTGACGCGCCCTGACGGGCTTGTCTGCTCGGCATCCGCTTACA
GACAAGCTGTGACCGTCTCCGGGAGCTGCATGTGTCAGAGGTTTTCACCGTCATCACCGAAACGCGCGAG
GCAGGGATCCCACGTGCAGCTGTACCACATTTGTAGAGGTTTTACTTGCTTTAAAAAACCTCCCACACCT
CCCCCTGAACCTGAAACATAAAATGAATGCAATTGTTGTTGTTAACTTGTTTATTGCAGCTTATAATGGT
TACAAATAAAGCAATAGCATCACAAATTTCACAAATAAAGCATTTTTTTCACTGCATTCTAGTTGTGGTT
TGTCCAAACTCATCAATGTATCTTATCATGTCTGCTCGAAGCGGCCGCTCTAGAGTTACTTGTACAGCTC
GTCCATGCCGAGAGTGATCCCGGCGGCGGTCACGAACTCCAGCAGGACCATGTGATCGCGCTTCTCGTTG
GGGTCTTTGCTCAGGGCGGACTGGGTGCTCAGGTAGTGGTTGTCGGGCAGCAGCACGGGGCCGTCGCCGA
TGGGGGTGTTCTGCTGGTAGTGGTCGGCGAGCTGCACGCTGCCGTCCTCGATGTTGTGGCGGATCTTGAA
GTTCACCTTGATGCCGTTCTTCTGCTTGTCGGCCATGATATAGACGTTGTGGCTGTTGTAGTTGTACTCC
AGCTTGTGCCCCAGGATGTTGCCGTCCTCCTTGAAGTCGATGCCCTTCAGCTCGATGCGGTTCACCAGGG
TGTCGCCCTCGAACTTCACCTCGGCGCGGGTCTTGTAGTTGCCGTCGTCCTTGAAGAAGATGGTGCGCTC
CTGGACGTAGCCTTCGGGCATGGCGGACTTGAAGAAGTCGTGCTGCTTCATGTGGTCGGGGTAGCGGCTG
AAGCACTGCACGCCGTAGGTCAGGGTGGTCACGAGGGTGGGCCAGGGCACGGGCAGCTTGCCGGTGGTGC
AGATGAACTTCAGGGTCAGCTTGCCGTAGGTGGCATCGCCCTCGCCCTCGCCGGACACGCTGAACTTGTG
GCCGTTTACGTCGCCGTCCAGCTCGACCAGGATGGGCACCACCCCGGTGAACAGCTCCTCGCCCTTGCTC
ACTCCTAGGTGCCTTGTAGAAAGCGCCATTGGAGCCCCGCACTTCCACCACCAGCTCCTCCATCTTCTCT
TCAGCCCTGCTAGCGCCGGGAGCCCGCCCCCGAGAGGTGGGCTGCGGGCGCTCGAGGCCCAGCCGCCGCC
GCCGCCGCCGCCGCCGCCGCCGCCGCCGCCGCCGCCGCCGCCGCCGCCGCCGCCGCCGCCGCCTCCGCCG
CCGCCGCCGCCGCCGCCGCCGCCGCCGCCGCCGCCGCGCTGCCGCACGCCCCCTGGCAGCGGCGCCTCCG
TCACCGCCGCCGCCCGCGCTCGCCGTCGGCCCGCCGCCCGCTCAGAGGCGGCCCTCCACCGGAAGTGAAA
CCGAAACGGAGCTGAGCGCCTGACTGAGGCCGGCCTCCGCGGTGGGCCCTGTCGACGAAGCTTAAGTTTA
AACGCTAGCCAGCTTGGGTCTCCCTATAGTGAGTCGTATTAATTTCGATAAGCCAGTAAGCAGTGGGTTC
TCTAGTTAGCCAGAGAGCTCTGCTTATATAGACCTCCCACCGTACACGCCTACCGCCCATTTGCGTCAAT
GGGGCGGAGTTGTTACGACATTTTGGAAAGTCCCGTTGATTTTGGTGCCAAAACAAACTCCCATTGACGT
CAATGGGGTGGAGACTTGGAAATCCCCGTGAGTCAAACCGCTATCCACGCCCATTGATGTACTGCCAAAA
CCGCATCACCATGGTAATAGCGATGACTAATACGTAGATGTACTGCCAAGTAGGAAAGTCCCATAAGGTC
ATGTACTGGGCATAATGCCAGGCGGGCCATTTACCGTCATTGACGTCAATAGGGGGCGTACTTGGCATAT
GATACACTTGATGTACTGCCAAGTGGGCAGTTTACCGTAAATACTCCACCCATTGACGTCAATGGAAAGT
CCCTATTGGCGTTACTATGGGAACATACGTCATTATTGACGTCAATGGGCGGGGGTCGTTGGGCGGTCAG
CCAGGCGGGCCATTTACCGTAAGTTATGTAACGCGGAACTCCATATATGGGCTATGAACTAATGACCCCG
TAATTGATTACTATTAATAACTAGTCAATAATCAATGCCAACATGGCGGTCATATTGGACATGAGCCAAT
ATAAATGTACATATTATGATATAGATACAACGTATGCAATGGCCAATAGCCAATATTGATTTATGCTATA
TAACCAATGAATAATATGGCTAATGGCCAATATTGAAGATCTGAATTCTTGAAGACGAAAGGGCCTCGTG
ATACGCCTATTTTTATAGGTTAATGTCATGATAATAATGGTTTCTTAGACGTCAGGTGGCACTTTTCGGG
GAAATGTGCGCGGAACCCCTATTTGTTTATTTTTCTAAATACATTCAAATATGTATCCGCTCATGAGACA
ATAACCCTGATAAATGCTTCAATAATATTGAAAAAGGAAGAGTATGAGTATTCAACATTTCCGTGTCGCC
CTTATTCCCTTTTTTGCGGCATTTTGCCTTCCTGTTTTTGCTCACCCAGAAACGCTGGTGAAAGTAAAAG
ATGCTGAAGATCAGTTGGGTGCACGAGTGGGTTACATCGAACTGGATCTCAACAGCGGTAAGATCCTTGA
GAGTTTTCGCCCCGAAGAACGTTTTCCAATGATGAGCACTTTTAAAGTTCTGCTATGTGGCGCGGTATTA
TCCCGTGTTGACGCCGGGCAAGAGCAACTCGGTCGCCGCATACACTATTCTCAGAATGACTTGGTTGAGT
ACTCACCAGTCACAGAAAAGCATCTTACGGATGGCATGACAGTAAGAGAATTATGCAGTGCTGCCATAAC
CATGAGTGATAACACTGCGGCCAACTTACTTCTGACAACGATCGGAGGACCGAAGGAGCTAACCGCTTTT
TTGCACAACATGGGGGATCATGTAACTCGCCTTGATCGTTGGGAACCGGAGCTGAATGAAGCCATACCAA
ACGACGAGCGTGACACCACGATGCCTGCAGCAATGGCAACAACGTTGCGCAAACTATTAACTGGCGAACT
ACTTACTCTAGCTTCCCGGCAACAATTAATAGACTGGATGGAGGCGGATAAAGTTGCAGGACCACTTCTG
CGCTCGGCCCTTCCGGCTGGCTGGTTTATTGCTGATAAATCTGGAGCCGGTGAGCGTGGGTCTCGCGGTA
TCATTGCAGCACTGGGGCCAGATGGTAAGCCCTCCCGTATCGTAGTTATCTACACGACGGGGAGTCAGGC
AACTATGGATGAACGAAATAGACAGATCGCTGAGATAGGTGCCTCACTGATTAAGCATTGGTAACTGTCA
GACCAAGTTTACTCATATATACTTTAGATTGATTTAAAACTTCATTTTTAATTTAAAAGGATCTAGGTGA
AGATCCTTTTTGATAATCTCATGACCAAAATCCCTTAACGTGAGTTTTCGTTCCACTGAGCGTCAGACCC
CGTAGAAAAGATCAAAGGATCTTC
Features (pLannotate 1.2.2; 18 found; start..end, strand, type, name):
      1..589     +  rep_origin     ori: high-copy-number ColE1/pMB1/pBR322/pUC origin of replication
    775..915     -  misc_feature   bom: basis of mobility region from pBR322
   1015..1054    -  CDS            rop (fragment): Rop protein, which maintains plasmids at low copy number; rop
   1073..1141    +  CDS            large T antigen (fragment): large T antigen from SV40 (simian virus 40)
   1164..1285    +  polyA_signal   SV40 poly(A) signal: SV40 polyadenylation signal
   1316..2032    -  CDS            EGFP: the original enhanced GFP (Yang et al., 1996) mammalian codon-optimized
   2171..2188    -  promoter       chicken β-actin promoter (fragment): contains a 21-bp deletion relative to the standard chicken β-actin promoter
   2186..2203    -  promoter       chicken β-actin promoter (fragment): contains a 21-bp deletion relative to the standard chicken β-actin promoter
   2201..2218    -  promoter       chicken β-actin promoter (fragment): contains a 21-bp deletion relative to the standard chicken β-actin promoter
   2216..2235    -  promoter       chicken β-actin promoter (fragment): contains a 21-bp deletion relative to the standard chicken β-actin promoter
   2243..2260    -  promoter       chicken β-actin promoter (fragment): contains a 21-bp deletion relative to the standard chicken β-actin promoter
   2258..2275    -  promoter       chicken β-actin promoter (fragment): contains a 21-bp deletion relative to the standard chicken β-actin promoter
   2473..2491    -  promoter       T7 promoter: promoter for bacteriophage T7 RNA polymerase
   2507..2540    -  LTR            5' LTR (truncated) (fragment): truncated 5' long terminal repeat (LTR) from HIV-1
   2536..2739    -  promoter       CMV promoter: human cytomegalovirus (CMV) immediate early promoter
   2740..3043    -  enhancer       CMV enhancer: human cytomegalovirus immediate early enhancer
   3369..3473    +  promoter       AmpR promoter: bla
   3474..4334    +  CDS            AmpR: β-lactamase; bla; confers resistance to ampicillin, carbenicillin, and related antibiotics
