>Addgene plasmid #63091 | 5'UTR CGG 99x FMR1-EGFP Sequencing Result | analyzer sequence | sequence record 450113
TTGAGATCCTTTTTTTCTGCGCGTAATCTGCTGCTTGCAAACAAAAAAACCACCGCTACCAGCGGTGGTT
TGTTTGCCGGATCAAGAGCTACCAACTCTTTTTCCGAAGGTAACTGGCTTCAGCAGAGCGCAGATACCAA
ATACTGTCCTTCTAGTGTAGCCGTAGTTAGGCCACCACTTCAAGAACTCTGTAGCACCGCCTACATACCT
CGCTCTGCTAATCCTGTTACCAGTGGCTGCTGCCAGTGGCGATAAGTCGTGTCTTACCGGGTTGGACTCA
AGACGATAGTTACCGGATAAGGCGCAGCGGTCGGGCTGAACGGGGGGTTCGTGCACACAGCCCAGCTTGG
AGCGAACGACCTACACCGAACTGAGATACCTACAGCGTGAGCTATGAGAAAGCGCCACGCTTCCCGAAGG
GAGAAAGGCGGACAGGTATCCGGTAAGCGGCAGGGTCGGAACAGGAGAGCGCACGAGGGAGCTTCCAGGG
GGAAACGCCTGGTATCTTTATAGTCCTGTCGGGTTTCGCCACCTCTGACTTGAGCGTCGATTTTTGTGAT
GCTCGTCAGGGGGGCGGAGCCTATGGAAAAACGCCAGCAACGCGGCCTTTTTACGGTTCCTGGCCTTTTG
CTGGCCTTTTGCTCACATGTTCTTTCCTGCGTTATCCCCTGATTCTGTGGATAACCGTATTACCGCCTTT
GAGTGAGCTGATACCGCTCGCCGCAGCCGAACGACCGAGCGCAGCGAGTCAGTGAGCGAGGAAGCGGAAG
AGCGCCTGATGCGGTATTTTCTCCTTACGCATCTGTGCGGTATTTCACACCGCATATGGTGCACTCTCAG
TACAATCTGCTCTGATGCCGCATAGTTAAGCCAGTATACACTCCGCTATCGCTACGTGACTGGGTCATGG
CTGCGCCCCGACACCCGCCAACACCCGCTGACGCGCCCTGACGGGCTTGTCTGCTCGGCATCCGCTTACA
GACAAGCTGTGACCGTCTCCGGGAGCTGCATGTGTCAGAGGTTTTCACCGTCATCACCGAAACGCGCGAG
GCAGGGATCCCACGTGCAGCTGTACCACATTTGTAGAGGTTTTACTTGCTTTAAAAAACCTCCCACACCT
CCCCCTGAACCTGAAACATAAAATGAATGCAATTGTTGTTGTTAACTTGTTTATTGCAGCTTATAATGGT
TACAAATAAAGCAATAGCATCACAAATTTCACAAATAAAGCATTTTTTTCACTGCATTCTAGTTGTGGTT
TGTCCAAACTCATCAATGTATCTTATCATGTCTGCTCGAAGCGGCCGCTCTAGAGTTACTTGTACAGCTC
GTCCATGCCGAGAGTGATCCCGGCGGCGGTCACGAACTCCAGCAGGACCATGTGATCGCGCTTCTCGTTG
GGGTCTTTGCTCAGGGCGGACTGGGTGCTCAGGTAGTGGTTGTCGGGCAGCAGCACGGGGCCGTCGCCGA
TGGGGGTGTTCTGCTGGTAGTGGTCGGCGAGCTGCACGCTGCCGTCCTCGATGTTGTGGCGGATCTTGAA
GTTCACCTTGATGCCGTTCTTCTGCTTGTCGGCCATGATATAGACGTTGTGGCTGTTGTAGTTGTACTCC
AGCTTGTGCCCCAGGATGTTGCCGTCCTCCTTGAAGTCGATGCCCTTCAGCTCGATGCGGTTCACCAGGG
TGTCGCCCTCGAACTTCACCTCGGCGCGGGTCTTGTAGTTGCCGTCGTCCTTGAAGAAGATGGTGCGCTC
CTGGACGTAGCCTTCGGGCATGGCGGACTTGAAGAAGTCGTGCTGCTTCATGTGGTCGGGGTAGCGGCTG
AAGCACTGCACGCCGTAGGTCAGGGTGGTCACGAGGGTGGGCCAGGGCACGGGCAGCTTGCCGGTGGTGC
AGATGAACTTCAGGGTCAGCTTGCCGTAGGTGGCATCGCCCTCGCCCTCGCCGGACACGCTGAACTTGTG
GCCGTTTACGTCGCCGTCCAGCTCGACCAGGATGGGCACCACCCCGGTGAACAGCTCCTCGCCCTTGCTC
ACTCCTAGGTGCCTTGTAGAAAGCGCCATTGGAGCCCCGCACTTCCACCACCAGCTCCTCCATCTTCTCT
TCAGCCCTGCTAGCGCCGGGAGCCCGCCCCCGAGAGGTGGGCTGCGGGCGCTCGAGGCCCAGCCGCCGCC
GCCGCCGCCGCCGCCGCCGCCGCCGCCGCCGCCGCCGCCGCCGCCGCCGCCGCCGCCGCCGCCGCCGCCG
CCGCCGCCGCCGCCGCCGCCGCCGCCGCCGCCGCCGCCGCCTCCGCCGCCGCCGCCGCCGCCGCCGCCGC
CGCCGCCGCCGCCGCGCTGCCGCACGCCCCCTGGCAGCGGCGCCTCCGTCACCGCCGCCGCCCGCGCTCG
CCGTCGGCCCGCCGCCCGCTCAGAGGCGGCCCTCCACCGGAAGTGAAACCGAAACGGAGCTGAGCGCCTG
ACTGAGGCCGGCCTCCGCGGTGGGCCCTGTCGACGAAGCTTAAGTTTAAACGCTAGCCAGCTTGGGTCTC
CCTATAGTGAGTCGTATTAATTTCGATAAGCCAGTAAGCAGTGGGTTCTCTAGTTAGCCAGAGAGCTCTG
CTTATATAGACCTCCCACCGTACACGCCTACCGCCCATTTGCGTCAATGGGGCGGAGTTGTTACGACATT
TTGGAAAGTCCCGTTGATTTTGGTGCCAAAACAAACTCCCATTGACGTCAATGGGGTGGAGACTTGGAAA
TCCCCGTGAGTCAAACCGCTATCCACGCCCATTGATGTACTGCCAAAACCGCATCACCATGGTAATAGCG
ATGACTAATACGTAGATGTACTGCCAAGTAGGAAAGTCCCATAAGGTCATGTACTGGGCATAATGCCAGG
CGGGCCATTTACCGTCATTGACGTCAATAGGGGGCGTACTTGGCATATGATACACTTGATGTACTGCCAA
GTGGGCAGTTTACCGTAAATACTCCACCCATTGACGTCAATGGAAAGTCCCTATTGGCGTTACTATGGGA
ACATACGTCATTATTGACGTCAATGGGCGGGGGTCGTTGGGCGGTCAGCCAGGCGGGCCATTTACCGTAA
GTTATGTAACGCGGAACTCCATATATGGGCTATGAACTAATGACCCCGTAATTGATTACTATTAATAACT
AGTCAATAATCAATGCCAACATGGCGGTCATATTGGACATGAGCCAATATAAATGTACATATTATGATAT
AGATACAACGTATGCAATGGCCAATAGCCAATATTGATTTATGCTATATAACCAATGAATAATATGGCTA
ATGGCCAATATTGAAGATCTGAATTCTTGAAGACGAAAGGGCCTCGTGATACGCCTATTTTTATAGGTTA
ATGTCATGATAATAATGGTTTCTTAGACGTCAGGTGGCACTTTTCGGGGAAATGTGCGCGGAACCCCTAT
TTGTTTATTTTTCTAAATACATTCAAATATGTATCCGCTCATGAGACAATAACCCTGATAAATGCTTCAA
TAATATTGAAAAAGGAAGAGTATGAGTATTCAACATTTCCGTGTCGCCCTTATTCCCTTTTTTGCGGCAT
TTTGCCTTCCTGTTTTTGCTCACCCAGAAACGCTGGTGAAAGTAAAAGATGCTGAAGATCAGTTGGGTGC
ACGAGTGGGTTACATCGAACTGGATCTCAACAGCGGTAAGATCCTTGAGAGTTTTCGCCCCGAAGAACGT
TTTCCAATGATGAGCACTTTTAAAGTTCTGCTATGTGGCGCGGTATTATCCCGTGTTGACGCCGGGCAAG
AGCAACTCGGTCGCCGCATACACTATTCTCAGAATGACTTGGTTGAGTACTCACCAGTCACAGAAAAGCA
TCTTACGGATGGCATGACAGTAAGAGAATTATGCAGTGCTGCCATAACCATGAGTGATAACACTGCGGCC
AACTTACTTCTGACAACGATCGGAGGACCGAAGGAGCTAACCGCTTTTTTGCACAACATGGGGGATCATG
TAACTCGCCTTGATCGTTGGGAACCGGAGCTGAATGAAGCCATACCAAACGACGAGCGTGACACCACGAT
GCCTGCAGCAATGGCAACAACGTTGCGCAAACTATTAACTGGCGAACTACTTACTCTAGCTTCCCGGCAA
CAATTAATAGACTGGATGGAGGCGGATAAAGTTGCAGGACCACTTCTGCGCTCGGCCCTTCCGGCTGGCT
GGTTTATTGCTGATAAATCTGGAGCCGGTGAGCGTGGGTCTCGCGGTATCATTGCAGCACTGGGGCCAGA
TGGTAAGCCCTCCCGTATCGTAGTTATCTACACGACGGGGAGTCAGGCAACTATGGATGAACGAAATAGA
CAGATCGCTGAGATAGGTGCCTCACTGATTAAGCATTGGTAACTGTCAGACCAAGTTTACTCATATATAC
TTTAGATTGATTTAAAACTTCATTTTTAATTTAAAAGGATCTAGGTGAAGATCCTTTTTGATAATCTCAT
GACCAAAATCCCTTAACGTGAGTTTTCGTTCCACTGAGCGTCAGACCCCGTAGAAAAGATCAAAGGATCT
TC
Features (pLannotate 1.2.2; 21 found; start..end, strand, type, name):
      1..589     +  rep_origin     ori: high-copy-number ColE1/pMB1/pBR322/pUC origin of replication
    775..915     -  misc_feature   bom: basis of mobility region from pBR322
   1015..1054    -  CDS            rop (fragment): Rop protein, which maintains plasmids at low copy number; rop
   1073..1141    +  CDS            large T antigen (fragment): large T antigen from SV40 (simian virus 40)
   1164..1285    +  polyA_signal   SV40 poly(A) signal: SV40 polyadenylation signal
   1316..2032    -  CDS            EGFP: the original enhanced GFP (Yang et al., 1996) mammalian codon-optimized
   2174..2191    -  promoter       chicken β-actin promoter (fragment): contains a 21-bp deletion relative to the standard chicken β-actin promoter
   2189..2206    -  promoter       chicken β-actin promoter (fragment): contains a 21-bp deletion relative to the standard chicken β-actin promoter
   2204..2221    -  promoter       chicken β-actin promoter (fragment): contains a 21-bp deletion relative to the standard chicken β-actin promoter
   2219..2236    -  promoter       chicken β-actin promoter (fragment): contains a 21-bp deletion relative to the standard chicken β-actin promoter
   2234..2251    -  promoter       chicken β-actin promoter (fragment): contains a 21-bp deletion relative to the standard chicken β-actin promoter
   2249..2266    -  promoter       chicken β-actin promoter (fragment): contains a 21-bp deletion relative to the standard chicken β-actin promoter
   2264..2283    -  promoter       chicken β-actin promoter (fragment): contains a 21-bp deletion relative to the standard chicken β-actin promoter
   2291..2308    -  promoter       chicken β-actin promoter (fragment): contains a 21-bp deletion relative to the standard chicken β-actin promoter
   2306..2323    -  promoter       chicken β-actin promoter (fragment): contains a 21-bp deletion relative to the standard chicken β-actin promoter
   2521..2539    -  promoter       T7 promoter: promoter for bacteriophage T7 RNA polymerase
   2555..2588    -  LTR            5' LTR (truncated) (fragment): truncated 5' long terminal repeat (LTR) from HIV-1
   2584..2787    -  promoter       CMV promoter: human cytomegalovirus (CMV) immediate early promoter
   2788..3091    -  enhancer       CMV enhancer: human cytomegalovirus immediate early enhancer
   3417..3521    +  promoter       AmpR promoter: bla
   3522..4382    +  CDS            AmpR: β-lactamase; bla; confers resistance to ampicillin, carbenicillin, and related antibiotics
