>Addgene plasmid #63091 | 5'UTR CGG 99x FMR1-EGFP Sequencing Result | analyzer sequence | sequence record 450114
CGGCGTCAACACGGGATAATACCGCGCCACATAGCAGAACTTTAAAAGTGCTCATCATTGGAAAACGTTC
TTCGGGGCGAAAACTCTCAAGGATCTTACCGCTGTTGAGATCCAGTTCGATGTAACCCACTCGTGCACCC
AACTGATCTTCAGCATCTTTTACTTTCACCAGCGTTTCTGGGTGAGCAAAAACAGGAAGGCAAAATGCCG
CAAAAAAGGGAATAAGGGCGACACGGAAATGTTGAATACTCATACTCTTCCTTTTTCAATATTATTGAAG
CATTTATCAGGGTTATTGTCTCATGAGCGGATACATATTTGAATGTATTTAGAAAAATAAACAAATAGGG
GTTCCGCGCACATTTCCCCGAAAAGTGCCACCTGACGTCTAAGAAACCATTATTATCATGACATTAACCT
ATAAAAATAGGCGTATCACGAGGCCCTTTCGTCTTCAAGAATTCAGATCTTCAATATTGGCCATTAGCCA
TATTATTCATTGGTTATATAGCATAAATCAATATTGGCTATTGGCCATTGCATACGTTGTATCTATATCA
TAATATGTACATTTATATTGGCTCATGTCCAATATGACCGCCATGTTGGCATTGATTATTGACTAGTTAT
TAATAGTAATCAATTACGGGGTCATTAGTTCATAGCCCATATATGGAGTTCCGCGTTACATAACTTACGG
TAAATGGCCCGCCTGGCTGACCGCCCAACGACCCCCGCCCATTGACGTCAATAATGACGTATGTTCCCAT
AGTAACGCCAATAGGGACTTTCCATTGACGTCAATGGGTGGAGTATTTACGGTAAACTGCCCACTTGGCA
GTACATCAAGTGTATCATATGCCAAGTACGCCCCCTATTGACGTCAATGACGGTAAATGGCCCGCCTGGC
ATTATGCCCAGTACATGACCTTATGGGACTTTCCTACTTGGCAGTACATCTACGTATTAGTCATCGCTAT
TACCATGGTGATGCGGTTTTGGCAGTACATCAATGGGCGTGGATAGCGGTTTGACTCACGGGGATTTCCA
AGTCTCCACCCCATTGACGTCAATGGGAGTTTGTTTTGGCACCAAAATCAACGGGACTTTCCAAAATGTC
GTAACAACTCCGCCCCATTGACGCAAATGGGCGGTAGGCGTGTACGGTGGGAGGTCTATATAAGCAGAGC
TCTCTGGCTAACTAGAGAACCCACTGCTTACTGGCTTATCGAAATTAATACGACTCACTATAGGGAGACC
CAAGCTGGCTAGCGTTTAAACTTAAGCTTCGTCGACAGGGCCCACCGCGGAGGCCGGCCTCAGTCAGGCG
CTCAGCTCCGTTTCGGTTTCACTTCCGGTGGAGGGCCGCCTCTGAGCGGGCGGCGGGCCGACGGCGAGCG
CGGGCGGCGGCGGTGACGGAGGCGCCGCTGCCAGGGGGCGTGCGGCAGCGCGGCGGCGGCGGTGGCGGCG
GCGGCTGGGCCTCGAGCGCCCGCAGCCCACCTCTCGGGGGCGGGCTCCCGGCGCTAGCAGGGCTGAAGAG
AAGATGGAGGAGCTGGTGGTGGAAGTGCGGGGCTCCAATGGCGCTTTCTACAAGGCACCTAGGAGTGAGC
AAGGGCGAGGAGCTGTTCACCGGGGTGGTGCCCATCCTGGTCGAGCTGGACGGCGACGTAAACGGCCACA
AGTTCAGCGTGTCCGGCGAGGGCGAGGGCGATGCCACCTACGGCAAGCTGACCCTGAAGTTCATCTGCAC
CACCGGCAAGCTGCCCGTGCCCTGGCCCACCCTCGTGACCACCCTGACCTACGGCGTGCAGTGCTTCAGC
CGCTACCCCGACCACATGAAGCAGCACGACTTCTTCAAGTCCGCCATGCCCGAAGGCTACGTCCAGGAGC
GCACCATCTTCTTCAAGGACGACGGCAACTACAAGACCCGCGCCGAGGTGAAGTTCGAGGGCGACACCCT
GGTGAACCGCATCGAGCTGAAGGGCATCGACTTCAAGGAGGACGGCAACATCCTGGGGCACAAGCTGGAG
TACAACTACAACAGCCACAACGTCTATATCATGGCCGACAAGCAGAAGAACGGCATCAAGGTGAACTTCA
AGATCCGCCACAACATCGAGGACGGCAGCGTGCAGCTCGCCGACCACTACCAGCAGAACACCCCCATCGG
CGACGGCCCCGTGCTGCTGCCCGACAACCACTACCTGAGCACCCAGTCCGCCCTGAGCAAAGACCCCAAC
GAGAAGCGCGATCACATGGTCCTGCTGGAGTTCGTGACCGCCGCCGGGATCACTCTCGGCATGGACGAGC
TGTACAAGTAACTCTAGAGCGGCCGCTTCGAGCAGACATGATAAGATACATTGATGAGTTTGGACAAACC
ACAACTAGAATGCAGTGAAAAAAATGCTTTATTTGTGAAATTTGTGATGCTATTGCTTTATTTGTAACCA
TTATAAGCTGCAATAAACAAGTTAACAACAACAATTGCATTCATTTTATGTTTCAGGTTCAGGGGGAGGT
GTGGGAGGTTTTTTAAAGCAAGTAAAACCTCTACAAATGTGGTACAGCTGCACGTGGGATCCCTGCCTCG
CGCGTTTCGGTGATGACGGTGAAAACCTCTGACACATGCAGCTCCCGGAGACGGTCACAGCTTGTCTGTA
AGCGGATGCCGAGCAGACAAGCCCGTCAGGGCGCGTCAGCGGGTGTTGGCGGGTGTCGGGGCGCAGCCAT
GACCCAGTCACGTAGCGATAGCGGAGTGTATACTGGCTTAACTATGCGGCATCAGAGCAGATTGTACTGA
GAGTGCACCATATGCGGTGTGAAATACCGCACAGATGCGTAAGGAGAAAATACCGCATCAGGCGCTCTTC
CGCTTCCTCGCTCACTGACTCGCTGCGCTCGGTCGTTCGGCTGCGGCGAGCGGTATCAGCTCACTCAAAG
GCGGTAATACGGTTATCCACAGAATCAGGGGATAACGCAGGAAAGAACATGTGAGCAAAAGGCCAGCAAA
AGGCCAGGAACCGTAAAAAGGCCGCGTTGCTGGCGTTTTTCCATAGGCTCCGCCCCCCTGACGAGCATCA
CAAAAATCGACGCTCAAGTCAGAGGTGGCGAAACCCGACAGGACTATAAAGATACCAGGCGTTTCCCCCT
GGAAGCTCCCTCGTGCGCTCTCCTGTTCCGACCCTGCCGCTTACCGGATACCTGTCCGCCTTTCTCCCTT
CGGGAAGCGTGGCGCTTTCTCATAGCTCACGCTGTAGGTATCTCAGTTCGGTGTAGGTCGTTCGCTCCAA
GCTGGGCTGTGTGCACGAACCCCCCGTTCAGCCCGACCGCTGCGCCTTATCCGGTAACTATCGTCTTGAG
TCCAACCCGGTAAGACACGACTTATCGCCACTGGCAGCAGCCACTGGTAACAGGATTAGCAGAGCGAGGT
ATGTAGGCGGTGCTACAGAGTTCTTGAAGTGGTGGCCTAACTACGGCTACACTAGAAGGACAGTATTTGG
TATCTGCGCTCTGCTGAAGCCAGTTACCTTCGGAAAAAGAGTTGGTAGCTCTTGATCCGGCAAACAAACC
ACCGCTGGTAGCGGTGGTTTTTTTGTTTGCAAGCAGCAGATTACGCGCAGAAAAAAAGGATCTCAAGAAG
ATCCTTTGATCTTTTCTACGGGGTCTGACGCTCAGTGGAACGAAAACTCACGTTAAGGGATTTTGGTCAT
GAGATTATCAAAAAGGATCTTCACCTAGATCCTTTTAAATTAAAAATGAAGTTTTAAATCAATCTAAAGT
ATATATGAGTAAACTTGGTCTGACAGTTACCAATGCTTAATCAGTGAGGCACCTATCTCAGCGATCTGTC
TATTTCGTTCATCCATAGTTGCCTGACTCCCCGTCGTGTAGATAACTACGATACGGGAGGGCTTACCATC
TGGCCCCAGTGCTGCAATGATACCGCGAGACCCACGCTCACCGGCTCCAGATTTATCAGCAATAAACCAG
CCAGCCGGAAGGGCCGAGCGCAGAAGTGGTCCTGCAACTTTATCCGCCTCCATCCAGTCTATTAATTGTT
GCCGGGAAGCTAGAGTAAGTAGTTCGCCAGTTAATAGTTTGCGCAACGTTGTTGCCATTGCTGCAGGCAT
CGTGGTGTCACGCTCGTCGTTTGGTATGGCTTCATTCAGCTCCGGTTCCCAACGATCAAGGCGAGTTACA
TGATCCCCCATGTTGTGCAAAAAAGCGGTTAGCTCCTTCGGTCCTCCGATCGTTGTCAGAAGTAAGTTGG
CCGCAGTGTTATCACTCATGGTTATGGCAGCACTGCATAATTCTCTTACTGTCATGCCATCCGTAAGATG
CTTTTCTGTGACTGGTGAGTACTCAACCAAGTCATTCTGAGAATAGTGTATGCGGCGACCGAGTTGCTCT
TGCC
Features (pLannotate 1.2.2; 13 found; start..end, strand, type, name):
    254..358     -  promoter       AmpR promoter: bla
    684..987     +  enhancer       CMV enhancer: human cytomegalovirus immediate early enhancer
    988..1191    +  promoter       CMV promoter: human cytomegalovirus (CMV) immediate early promoter
   1187..1220    +  LTR            5' LTR (truncated) (fragment): truncated 5' long terminal repeat (LTR) from HIV-1
   1236..1254    +  promoter       T7 promoter: promoter for bacteriophage T7 RNA polymerase
   1454..1471    -  CDS            CLIP-tag™ (fragment): human O6-alkylguanine-DNA-alkyltransferase variant that forms covalent bonds with benzylcytosine derivatives fast-reacting variant, optimized for mammalian expression
   1605..2321    +  CDS            EGFP: the original enhanced GFP (Yang et al., 1996) mammalian codon-optimized
   2352..2473    -  polyA_signal   SV40 poly(A) signal: SV40 polyadenylation signal
   2496..2564    -  CDS            large T antigen (fragment): large T antigen from SV40 (simian virus 40)
   2583..2622    +  CDS            rop (fragment): Rop protein, which maintains plasmids at low copy number; rop
   2722..2862    +  misc_feature   bom: basis of mobility region from pBR322
   3048..3636    -  rep_origin     ori: high-copy-number ColE1/pMB1/pBR322/pUC origin of replication
   3807..253     -  CDS            AmpR (across the origin): β-lactamase; bla; confers resistance to ampicillin, carbenicillin, and related antibiotics
