[The description below was written by a language model from this plasmid's Addgene catalogue record and pLannotate feature annotations shown in this document.]
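Description:
5'UTR CGG 99x FMR1-EGFP is a mammalian expression plasmid of about 4.7 kb that models the expanded CGG repeat found in the 5' untranslated region of human FMR1 in Fragile X Tremor Ataxia Syndrome. The backbone is recorded as unknown. The feature tables show a simple bacterial maintenance unit: a high-copy ColE1/pUC-type origin, a pBR322 bom region with a short rop fragment, and a β-lactamase gene for ampicillin selection. No mammalian selection marker is annotated, so the plasmid appears suited to transient transfection.

The expression cassette consists of the CMV immediate early enhancer and promoter, a T7 promoter, the FMR1 5'UTR segment carrying the repeat, an EGFP coding sequence and an SV40 polyadenylation signal. The long run of tandem 18-bp hits labelled "chicken β-actin promoter (fragment)" lies where the repeat tract sits. These hits are almost certainly automated matches to GC-rich repetitive sequence rather than a real promoter, and the short HIV-1 LTR and large T antigen fragments look like similar incidental hits. According to the depositor, a near-cognate ACG codon upstream of the repeats weakly initiates translation, so the CGG tract is read as a polyglycine stretch in frame with C-terminal EGFP. The fluorescent fusion therefore reports this non-canonical translation and lets the polyglycine protein be followed in cells.

The repeat tract is unstable in bacteria, and clones need to have their insert size rechecked after each amplification. Repository sequencing found 95 rather than 99 repeats, including one AGG and one TGG interruption. The depositor does not expect this to affect function. The two sequence records differ by 13 nt, mostly within the repeat region.
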