Addgene plasmid #63091: 5'UTR CGG 99x FMR1-EGFP
Purpose: Contains expanded CGG repeats (99 repeats) within the 5'UTR of FMR1 as found in the Fragile X Tremor Ataxia Syndrome (FXTAS). These repeats are in frame with EGFP.
Depositing lab: Nicolas Charlet-Berguerand. Depositing organization: Institut de Genetique et de Biologie Moleculaire et Cellulaire (IGBMC).
Backbone
  Vector backbone: unknown
  Vector type: Mammalian Expression
Growth in bacteria
  Bacterial resistance: Ampicillin, 50 μg/mL
  Growth temperature: Room Temperature
  Growth strain: Stbl3
  Copy number: Unknown
Gene/Insert
  Gene/Insert name: expanded CGG repeats (99 repeats) within the 5'UTR of FMR1
  Species: H. sapiens (human)
  Entrez Gene: FMR1 (a.k.a. FMRP, FRAXA, POF, POF1)
  Promoter: CMV
  Tag / fusion protein: EGFP (C terminal on insert)
  Cloning method: Unknown
  Sequencing primers: 5′ CMV-F
Terms and licenses: Academic/Nonprofit Terms; Industry Terms: Not Available to Industry
Depositor comments: Please note that Addgene NGS confirmed 4 fewer repeats (95x instead of 99x) for our stock of the plasmid, including one AGG and one TGG repeat. The depositor has noted that these differences should not affect the function of the polyglycine-containing protein. Should be amplified in STBL3 bacteria and grown at Room temperature to keep the repeats stable. This construct allows translation of CGG repeats into 99 glycine due to a near cognate ATG codon upstream of the repeat in the 5'UTR of FMR1 (an ACG codon that initiates weakly translation). These CGG are in frame with the EGFP tag. This plasmid should be verified via restriction analysis. Multiple colonies (at least 6) may need to be screened to isolate the correct construct. The plasmid should be screened for size every time it is amplified. We suggest a digest with HindIII and XhoI and running a 2% agarose gel. If correct expect 2 bands: 4218bp and 470bp. Smaller band is the insert.
How to cite: 5'UTR CGG 99x FMR1-EGFP was a gift from Nicolas Charlet-Berguerand (Addgene plasmid # 63091 ; http://n2t.net/addgene:63091 ; RRID:Addgene_63091)
