>Addgene plasmid #63091 | 5'UTR CGG 99x FMR1-EGFP | addgene partial sequence | sequence record 106946 | EBV-rev 5'-GTGGTTTGTCCAAACTCATC-3'
ACTTGTACAGCTCGTCCATGCCGAGAGTGATCCCGGCGGCGGTCACGAACTCCAGCAGGACCATGTGATC
GCGCTTCTCGTTGGGGTCTTTGCTCAGGGCGGACTGGGTGCTCAGGTAGTGGTTGTCGGGCAGCAGCACG
GGGCCGTCGCCGATGGGGGTGTTCTGCTGGTAGTGGTCGGCGAGCTGCACGCTGCCGTCCTCGATGTTGT
GGCGGATCTTGAAGTTCACCTTGATGCCGTTCTTCTGCTTGTCGGCCATGATATAGACGTTGTGGCTGTT
GTAGTTGTACTCCAGCTTGTGCCCCAGGATGTTGCCGTCCTCCTTGAAGTCGATGCCCTTCAGCTCGATG
CGGTTCACCAGGGTGTCGCCCTCGAACTTCACCTCGGCGCGGGTCTTGTAGTTGCCGTCGTCCTTGAAGA
AGATGGTGCGCTCCTGGACGTAGCCTTCGGGCATGGCGGACTTGAAGAAGTCGTGCTGCTTCATGTGGTC
GGGGTAGCGGCTGAAGCACTGCACGCCGTAGGTCAGGGTGGTCACGAGGGTGGGCCAGGGCACGGGCAGC
TTGCCGGTGGTGCAGATGAACTTCAGGGTCAGCTTGCCGTAGGTGGCATCGCCCTCGCCCTCGCCGGA
