>Addgene plasmid #63091 | 5'UTR CGG 99x FMR1-EGFP | addgene partial sequence | sequence record 106954 | CMV-F 5'-CGCAAATGGGCGGTAGGCGTG-3'
CTAGAGAACCCACTGCTTACTGGCTTATCGAAATTAATACGACTCACTATAGGGAGACCCAAGCTGGCTA
GCGTTTAAACTTAAGCTTCGTCGACAGGGCCCACCGCGGAGGCCGGCCTCAGTCAGGCGCTCAGCTCCGT
TTCGGTTTCACTTCCGGTGGAGGGCCGCCTCTGAGCGGGCGGCGGGCCGACGGCGAGCGCGGGCGGCGGC
GGTGACGGAGGCGCCGCTGCCAGGGGGCG
